>Addgene plasmid #43151 | I-GTTA | depositor partial sequence | sequence record 58416 | I-GTTA sequence 424 bps
CGTCTCCTGACCCCAGAGCAGGTCGTGGCAATCGCGAGCAATAACGGCGGAAAACAGGCTTTGGAAACGG
TGCAGAGGCTCCTTCCAGTGCTGTGCCAAGCGCACGGACTCACCCCAGAGCAGGTCGTGGCCATTGCCTC
GAATGGAGGGGGCAAACAGGCGTTGGAAACCGTACAACGATTGCTGCCGGTGCTGTGCCAAGCGCACGGC
CTCACCCCAGAGCAGGTCGTGGCCATTGCCTCGAATGGAGGGGGCAAACAGGCGTTGGAAACCGTACAAC
GATTGCTGCCGGTGCTGTGCCAAGCGCACGGATTAACCCCAGAGCAGGTCGTGGCAATCGCCTCCAACAT
TGGCGGGAAACAGGCACTCGAGACTGTCCAGCGCCTGCTTCCCGTGCTGTGCCAAGCGCACGGCTTAAGA
GACG
