>Addgene plasmid #43151 | I-GTTA | addgene partial sequence | sequence record 60139 | M13-F20 5'-TGTAAAACGACGGCCAGT-3'
CTATAGGGCGAATTGGGCCCTCTAGATGCATGCTCGAGCGGCCGCCAGTGTGATGGATATCTGCAGAATT
CGCCCTTATATAGATGCCGTCCTAGCGCGTCTCCTGACCCCAGAGCAGGTCGTGGCAATCGCGAGCAATA
ACGGCGGAAAACAGGCTTTGGAAACGGTGCAGAGGCTCCTTCCAGTGCTGTGCCAAGCGCACGGACTCAC
CCCAGAGCAGGTCGTGGCCATTGCCTCGAATGGAGGGGGCAAACAGGCGTTGGAAACCGTACAACGATTG
CTGCCGGTGCTGTGCCAAGCGCACGGCCTCACCCCAGAGCAGGTCGTGGCCATTGCCTCGAATGGAGGGG
GCAAACAGGCGTTGGAAACCGTACAACGATTGCTGCCGGTGCTGTGCCAAGCGCACGGATTAACCCCAGA
GCAGGTCGTGGCAATCGCCTCCAACATTGGCGGGAAACAGGCACTCGAGACTGTCCAGCGCCTGCTTCCC
GTGCTGTGCCAAGCGCACGGCTTAAGAGACGTGGGCACAGGAAAGATACTTAAGGGCGAATTCCAGCACA
CTGGCGGCCGTTACTAGTGGATCCGAGCTCGGTACCAAGCTTGATGCATAGCTTGAGTATTCTATAGTGT
CACCTAAATAGCTTGGCGTAATCATGGTCATAGCTGTTTCCTGTGTGAAATTGTTATCCGCTCACAATTC
CACACAACATACGAGCCGGAAGCATAAAGTGTAAAGCCTGGGGTGCCTAATGAGTGAGCTAACTCACATT
AATTGCGTTGCGCTCACTGCCCGCTTTCCAGTCGGGAAACCTGTCGTGCCAGCTGCATTAATGAATCGGC
CAACGCGCGGGGAGAGGCGGTTTGCGTATTGGGCGCTCTTCCGCTTCCTCGCTCACTGACTCGCTGCGCT
CGGTCGTTCGGCTGCGGCGAGCGGTATCAGCTCACT
