[The description below was written by a language model from this plasmid's Addgene catalogue record.]
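Description:
I-GTTA is a bacterial cloning plasmid built on the commercial pCRII-TOPO backbone (about 4.0 kb without insert), carrying a 424 bp synthetic insert introduced by TOPO cloning. It is a high-copy plasmid maintained in E. coli, and it carries resistance to both ampicillin and kanamycin, as is standard for this backbone. The insert sits between the T7 and M13-reverse priming sites, which are the sites listed for sequence verification. No feature table is provided, so individual backbone elements such as the origin of replication are not itemised here.

The record gives no functional annotation of the insert beyond its name and synthetic origin. The associated publication describes a TALEN genome-editing system for generating human stem cell-based disease models, which places the plasmid within a library of components for assembling TALE repeat arrays. On that basis, the name most plausibly denotes a pre-assembled module of four TALE repeats recognising the bases G, T, T and A. The insert size fits roughly four repeats of about 100 bp each, and the "I" prefix probably marks the module's position or set in the assembly scheme. This interpretation is inferred from the name, size and publication rather than stated in the record.

The plasmid has no recorded promoter-driven expression cassette, tag or reporter for use in mammalian cells. It serves as a storage and propagation vector from which the module would be taken for assembly into full-length TALEN constructs. The record does not describe how the fragment is released or joined to other modules.
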