Addgene plasmid #43151: I-GTTA
Depositing lab: Chad Cowan & Kiran Musunuru. Depositing organization: Harvard University. Publication: A TALEN Genome-Editing System for Generating Human Stem Cell-Based Disease Models. Ding Q, Lee YK, Schaefer EA, Peters DT, Veres A, Kim K, Kuperwasser N, Motola DL, Meissner TB, Hendriks WT, Trevisan M, Gupta RM, Moisan A, Banks E, Friesen M, Schinzel RT, Xia F, Tang A, Xia Y, Figueroa E, Wann A, Ahfeldt T, Daheron L, Zhang F, Rubin LL, Peng LF, Chung RT, Musunuru K, Cowan CA. Cell Stem Cell. 2012 Dec 12. pii: S1934-5909(12)00645-5. doi: 10.1016/j.stem.2012.11.011. PubMed 23246482.
Backbone
  Vector backbone: pCRII-TOPO
  Backbone manufacturer: Invitrogen
  Backbone size w/o insert (bp): 3973
  Vector type: Bacterial Cloning
Growth in bacteria
  Bacterial resistance: Ampicillin and Kanamycin, 100 & 50 μg/mL
  Growth temperature: 37°C
  Growth strain: Top10
  Copy number: High Copy
Gene/Insert
  Gene/Insert name: I-GTTA
  Species: Synthetic
  Insert size (bp): 424
  Cloning method: TOPO Cloning
  Sequencing primers: 5′ T7; 3′ M13-rev
Terms and licenses: Academic/Nonprofit Terms; Industry Terms: Not Available to Industry
How to cite: I-GTTA was a gift from Chad Cowan & Kiran Musunuru (Addgene plasmid # 43151 ; http://n2t.net/addgene:43151 ; RRID:Addgene_43151)
